>Addgene plasmid #178438 | pFUW-TetO-ZFP36 | addgene full sequence | sequence record 352663 | Addgene NGS Result
TAGATCTCGAGTTTACCACTCCCTATCAGTGATAGAGAAAAGTGAAAGTCGAGTTTACCACTCCCTATCA
GTGATAGAGAAAAGTGAAAGTCGAGTTTACCACTCCCTATCAGTGATAGAGAAAAGTGAAAGTCGAGTTT
ACCACTCCCTATCAGTGATAGAGAAAAGTGAAAGTCGAGTTTACCACTCCCTATCAGTGATAGAGAAAAG
TGAAAGTCGAGTTTACCACTCCCTATCAGTGATAGAGAAAAGTGAAAGTCGAGTTTACCACTCCCTATCA
GTGATAGAGAAAAGTGAAAGTCGAGCTCGGTACCCGGGTCGAGGTAGGCGTGTACGGTGGGAGGCCTATA
TAAGCAGAGCTCGTTTAGTGAACCGTCAGATCGCCTGGAGACGCCATCCACGCTGTTTTGACCTCCATAG
AAGACACCGGGACCGATCCAGCCTCCGCGGCCCCGAATTCACCGGTTCTAGAATGGATCTGACTGCCATC
TACGAGAGCCTCCTGTCGCTGAGCCCTGACGTGCCCGTGCCATCCGACCATGGAGGGACTGAGTCCAGCC
CAGGCTGGGGCTCCTCGGGACCCTGGAGCCTGAGCCCCTCCGACTCCAGCCCGTCTGGGGTCACCTCCCG
CCTGCCTGGCCGCTCCACCAGCCTAGTGGAGGGCCGCAGCTGTGGCTGGGTGCCCCCACCCCCTGGCTTC
GCACCGCTGGCTCCCCGCCTGGGCCCTGAGCTGTCACCCTCACCCACTTCGCCCACTGCAACCTCCACCA
CCCCCTCGCGCTACAAGACTGAGCTATGTCGGACCTTCTCAGAGAGTGGGCGCTGCCGCTACGGGGCCAA
GTGCCAGTTTGCCCATGGCCTGGGCGAGCTGCGCCAGGCCAATCGCCACCCCAAATACAAGACGGAACTC
TGTCACAAGTTCTACCTCCAGGGCCGCTGCCCCTACGGCTCTCGCTGCCACTTCATCCACAACCCTAGCG
AAGACCTGGCGGCCCCGGGCCACCCTCCTGTGCTTCGCCAGAGCATCAGCTTCTCCGGCCTGCCCTCTGG
CCGCCGGACCTCACCACCACCACCAGGCCTGGCCGGCCCTTCCCTGTCCTCCAGCTCCTTCTCGCCCTCC
AGCTCCCCACCACCACCTGGGGACCTTCCACTGTCACCCTCTGCCTTCTCTGCTGCCCCTGGCACCCCCC
TGGCTCGAAGAGACCCCACCCCAGTCTGTTGCCCCTCCTGCCGAAGGGCCACTCCTATCAGCGTCTGGGG
GCCCTTGGGTGGCCTGGTTCGGACCCCCTCTGTACAGTCCCTGGGATCCGACCCTGATGAATATGCCAGC
AGCGGCAGCAGCCTGGGGGGCTCTGACTCTCCCGTCTTCGAGGCGGGAGTTTTTGCACCACCCCAGCCCG
TGGCAGCCCCCCGGCGACTCCCCATCTTCAATCGCATCTCTGTTTCTGAGTGATTCGAAGATATCAAGCT
TATCGATAATCAACCTCTGGATTACAAAATTTGTGAAAGATTGACTGGTATTCTTAACTATGTTGCTCCT
TTTACGCTATGTGGATACGCTGCTTTAATGCCTTTGTATCATGCTATTGCTTCCCGTATGGCTTTCATTT
TCTCCTCCTTGTATAAATCCTGGTTGCTGTCTCTTTATGAGGAGTTGTGGCCCGTTGTCAGGCAACGTGG
CGTGGTGTGCACTGTGTTTGCTGACGCAACCCCCACTGGTTGGGGCATTGCCACCACCTGTCAGCTCCTT
TCCGGGACTTTCGCTTTCCCCCTCCCTATTGCCACGGCGGAACTCATCGCCGCCTGCCTTGCCCGCTGCT
GGACAGGGGCTCGGCTGTTGGGCACTGACAATTCCGTGGTGTTGTCGGGGAAATCATCGTCCTTTCCTTG
GCTGCTCGCCTGTGTTGCCACCTGGATTCTGCGCGGGACGTCCTTCTGCTACGTCCCTTCGGCCCTCAAT
CCAGCGGACCTTCCTTCCCGCGGCCTGCTGCCGGCTCTGCGGCCTCTTCCGCGTCTTCGCCTTCGCCCTC
AGACGAGTCGGATCTCCCTTTGGGCCGCCTCCCCGCATCGATACCGTCGACCTCGAGACCTAGAAAAACA
TGGAGCAATCACAAGTAGCAATACAGCAGCTACCAATGCTGATTGTGCCTGGCTAGAAGCACAAGAGGAG
GAGGAGGTGGGTTTTCCAGTCACACCTCAGGTACCTTTAAGACCAATGACTTACAAGGCAGCTGTAGATC
TTAGCCACTTTTTAAAAGAAAAGGGGGGACTGGAAGGGCTAATTCACTCCCAACGAAGACAAGATATCCT
TGATCTGTGGATCTACCACACACAAGGCTACTTCCCTGATTGGCAGAACTACACACCAGGGCCAGGGATC
AGATATCCACTGACCTTTGGATGGTGCTACAAGCTAGTACCAGTTGAGCAAGAGAAGGTAGAAGAAGCCA
ATGAAGGAGAGAACACCCGCTTGTTACACCCTGTGAGCCTGCATGGGATGGATGACCCGGAGAGAGAAGT
ATTAGAGTGGAGGTTTGACAGCCGCCTAGCATTTCATCACATGGCCCGAGAGCTGCATCCGGACTGTACT
GGGTCTCTCTGGTTAGACCAGATCTGAGCCTGGGAGCTCTCTGGCTAACTAGGGAACCCACTGCTTAAGC
CTCAATAAAGCTTGCCTTGAGTGCTTCAAGTAGTGTGTGCCCGTCTGTTGTGTGACTCTGGTAACTAGAG
ATCCCTCAGACCCTTTTAGTCAGTGTGGAAAATCTCTAGCAGGGCCCGTTTAAACCCGCTGATCAGCCTC
GACTGTGCCTTCTAGTTGCCAGCCATCTGTTGTTTGCCCCTCCCCCGTGCCTTCCTTGACCCTGGAAGGT
GCCACTCCCACTGTCCTTTCCTAATAAAATGAGGAAATTGCATCGCATTGTCTGAGTAGGTGTCATTCTA
TTCTGGGGGGTGGGGTGGGGCAGGACAGCAAGGGGGAGGATTGGGAAGACAATAGCAGGCATGCTGGGGA
TGCGGTGGGCTCTATGGCTTCTGAGGCGGAAAGAACCAGCTGGGGCTCTAGGGGGTATCCCC
[124 nt withheld, positions 3073-3196]
C
[91 nt withheld, positions 3198-3288]
A
[49 nt withheld, positions 3290-3338]
CCTTTGACGTTGGAGTCCACGTTCTTT
[37 nt withheld, positions 3366-3402]
ACCCTATCTCGGTCTATTCTTTTGATTTATAAGGGATTTTGCCGATTTCGGCCTATTGGTTAAAAAATGA
GCTGATTTAACAAAAATTTAACGCGAATTAATTCTGTGGAATGTGTGTCAGTTAGGGTGTGGAAAGTCCC
CAGGCTCCCCAGCAGGCAGAAGTATGCAAAGCATGCATCTCAATTAGTCAGCAACCAGGTGTGGAAAGTC
CCCAGGCTCCCCAGCAGGCAGAAGTATGCAAAGCATGCATCTCAATTAGTCAGCAACCATAGTCCCGCCC
CTAACTCCGCCCATCCCGCCCCTAACTCCGCCCAGTTCCGCCCATTCTCCGCCCCATGGCTGACTAATTT
TTTTTATTTATGCAGAGGCCGAGGCCGCCTCTGCCTCTGAGCTATTCCAGAAGTAGTGAGGAGGCTTTTT
TGGAGGCCTAGGCTTTTGCAAAAAGCTCCCGGGAGCTTGTATATCCATTTTCGGATCTGATCAGCACGTG
TTGACAATTAATCATCGGCATAGTATATCGGCATAGTATAATACGACAAGGTGAGGAACTAAACCATGGC
CAAGTTGACCAGTGCCGTTCCGGTGCTCACCGCGCGCGACGTCGCCGGAGCGGTCGAGTTCTGGACCGAC
CGGCTCGGGTTCTCCCGGGACTTCGTGGAGGACGACTTCGCCGGTGTGGTCCGGGACGACGTGACCCTGT
TCATCAGCGCGGTCCAGGACCAGGTGGTGCCGGACAACACCCTGGCCTGGGTGTGGGTGCGCGGCCTGGA
CGAGCTGTACGCCGAGTGGTCGGAGGTCGTGTCCACGAACTTCCGGGACGCCTCCGGGCCGGCCATGACC
GAGATCGGCGAGCAGCCGTGGGGGCGGGAGTTCGCCCTGCGCGACCCGGCCGGCAACTGCGTGCACTTCG
TGGCCGAGGAGCAGGACTGACACGTGCTACGAGATTTCGATTCCACCGCCGCCTTCTATGAAAGGTTGGG
CTTCGGAATCGTTTTCCGGGACGCCGGCTGGATGATCCTCCAGCGCGGGGATCTCATGCTGGAGTTCTTC
GCCCACCCCAACTTGTTTATTGCAGCTTATAATGGTTACAAATAAAGCAATAGCATCACAAATTTCACAA
ATAAAGCATTTTTTTCACTGCATTCTAGTTGTGGTTTGTCCAAACTCATCAATGTATCTTATCATGTCTG
TATACCGTCGACCTCTAGCTAGAGCTTGGCGTAATCATGGTCATAGCTGTTTCCTGTGTGAAATTGTTAT
CCGCTCACAATTCCACACAACATACGAGCCGGAAGCATAAAGTGTAAAGCCTGGGGTGCCTAATGAGTGA
GCTAACTCACATTAATTGCGTTGCGCTCACTGCCCGCTTTCCAGTCGGGAAACCTGTCGTGCCAGCTGCA
TTAATGAATCGGCCAACGCGCGGGGAGAGGCGGTTTGCGTATTGGGCGCTCTTCCGCTTCCTCGCTCACT
GACTCGCTGCGCTCGGTCGTTCGGCTGCGGCGAGCGGTATCAGCTCACTCAAAGGCGGTAATACGGTTAT
CCACAGAATCAGGGGATAACGCAGGAAAGAACATGTGAGCAAAAGGCCAGCAAAAGGCCAGGAACCGTAA
AAAGGCCGCGTTGCTGGCGTTTTTCCATAGGCTCCGCCCCCCTGACGAGCATCACAAAAATCGACGCTCA
AGTCAGAGGTGGCGAAACCCGACAGGACTATAAAGATACCAGGCGTTTCCCCCTGGAAGCTCCCTCGTGC
GCTCTCCTGTTCCGACCCTGCCGCTTACCGGATACCTGTCCGCCTTTCTCCCTTCGGGAAGCGTGGCGCT
TTCTCATAGCTCACGCTGTAGGTATCTCAGTTCGGTGTAGGTCGTTCGCTCCAAGCTGGGCTGTGTGCAC
GAACCCCCCGTTCAGCCCGACCGCTGCGCCTTATCCGGTAACTATCGTCTTGAGTCCAACCCGGTAAGAC
ACGACTTATCGCCACTGGCAGCAGCCACTGGTAACAGGATTAGCAGAGCGAGGTATGTAGGCGGTGCTAC
AGAGTTCTTGAAGTGGTGGCCTAACTACGGCTACACTAGAAGAACAGTATTTGGTATCTGCGCTCTGCTG
AAGCCAGTTACCTTCGGAAAAAGAGTTGGTAGCTCTTGATCCGGCAAACAAACCACCGCTGGTAGCGGTG
GTTTTTTTGTTTGCAAGCAGCAGATTACGCGCAGAAAAAAAGGATCTCAAGAAGATCCTTTGATCTTTTC
TACGGGGTCTGACGCTCAGTGGAACGAAAACTCACGTTAAGGGATTTTGGTCATGAGATTATCAAAAAGG
ATCTTCACCTAGATCCTTTTAAATTAAAAATGAAGTTTTAAATCAATCTAAAGTATATATGAGTAAACTT
GGTCTGACAGTTACCAATGCTTAATCAGTGAGGCACCTATCTCAGCGATCTGTCTATTTCGTTCATCCAT
AGTTGCCTGACTCCCCGTCGTGTAGATAACTACGATACGGGAGGGCTTACCATCTGGCCCCAGTGCTGCA
ATGATACCGCGAGACCCACGCTCACCGGCTCCAGATTTATCAGCAATAAACCAGCCAGCCGGAAGGGCCG
AGCGCAGAAGTGGTCCTGCAACTTTATCCGCCTCCATCCAGTCTATTAATTGTTGCCGGGAAGCTAGAGT
AAGTAGTTCGCCAGTTAATAGTTTGCGCAACGTTGTTGCCATTGCTACAGGCATCGTGGTGTCACGCTCG
TCGTTTGGTATGGCTTCATTCAGCTCCGGTTCCCAACGATCAAGGCGAGTTACATGATCCCCCATGTTGT
GCAAAAAAGCGGTTAGCTCCTTCGGTCCTCCGATCGTTGTCAGAAGTAAGTTGGCCGCAGTGTTATCACT
CATGGTTATGGCAGCACTGCATAATTCTCTTACTGTCATGCCATCCGTAAGATGCTTTTCTGTGACTGGT
GAGTACTCAACCAAGTCATTCTGAGAATAGTGTATGCGGCGACCGAGTTGCTCTTGCCCGGCGTCAATAC
GGGATAATACCGCGCCACATAGCAGAACTTTAAAAGTGCTCATCATTGGAAAACGTTCTTCGGGGCGAAA
ACTCTCAAGGATCTTACCGCTGTTGAGATCCAGTTCGATGTAACCCACTCGTGCACCCAACTGATCTTCA
GCATCTTTTACTTTCACCAGCGTTTCTGGGTGAGCAAAAACAGGAAGGCAAAATGCCGCAAAAAAGGGAA
TAAGGGCGACACGGAAATGTTGAATACTCATACTCTTCCTTTTTCAATATTATTGAAGCATTTATCAGGG
TTATTGTCTCATGAGCGGATACATATTTGAATGTATTTAGAAAAATAAACAAATAGGGGTTCCGCGCACA
TTTCCCCGAAAAGTGCCACCTGACGTCGACGGATCGGGAGATCTCCCGATCCCCTATGGTGCACTCTCAG
TACAATCTGCTCTGATGCCGCATAGTTAAGCCAGTATCTGCTCCCTGCTTGTGTGTTGGAGGTCGCTGAG
TAGTGCGCGAGCAAAATTTAAGCTACAACAAGGCAAGGCTTGACCGACAATTGCATGAAGAATCTGCTTA
GGGTTAGGCGTTTTGCGCTGCTTCGCGATGTACGGGCCAGATATACGCGTTGACATTGATTATTGACTAG
TTATTAATAGTAATCAATTACGGGGTCATTAGTTCATAGCCCATATATGGAGTTCCGCGTTACATAACTT
ACGGTAAATGGCCCGCCTGGCTGACCGCCCAACGACCCCCGCCCATTGACGTCAATAATGACGTATGTTC
CCATAGTAACGCCAATAGGGACTTTCCATTGACGTCAATGGGTGGAGTATTTACGGTAAACTGCCCACTT
GGCAGTACATCAAGTGTATCATATGCCAAGTACGCCCCCTATTGACGTCAATGACGGTAAATGGCCCGCC
TGGCATTATGCCCAGTACATGACCTTATGGGACTTTCCTACTTGGCAGTACATCTACGTATTAGTCATCG
CTATTACCATGGTGATGCGGTTTTGGCAGTACATCAATGGGCGTGGATAGCGGTTTGACTCACGGGGATT
TCCAAGTCTCCACCCCATTGACGTCAATGGGAGTTTGTTTTGGCACCAAAATCAACGGGACTTTCCAAAA
TGTCGTAACAACTCCGCCCCATTGACGCAAATGGGCGGTAGGCGTGTACGGTGGGAGGTCTATATAAGCA
GCGCGTTTTGCCTGTACTGGGTCTCTCTGGTTAGACCAGATCTGAGCCTGGGAGCTCTCTGGCTAACTAG
GGAACCCACTGCTTAAGCCTCAATAAAGCTTGCCTTGAGTGCTTCAAGTAGTGTGTGCCCGTCTGTTGTG
TGACTCTGGTAACTAGAGATCCCTCAGACCCTTTTAGTCAGTGTGGAAAATCTCTAGCAGTGGCGCCCGA
ACAGGGACTTGAAAGCGAAAGGGAAACCAGAGGAGCTCTCTCGACGCAGGACTCGGCTTGCTGAAGCGCG
CACGGCAAGAGGCGAGGGGCGGCGACTGGTGAGTACGCCAAAAATTTTGACTAGCGGAGGCTAGAAGGAG
AGAGATGGGTGCGAGAGCGTCAGTATTAAGCGGGGGAGAATTAGATCGCGATGGGAAAAAATTCGGTTAA
GGCCAGGGGGAAAGAAAAAATATAAATTAAAACATATAGTATGGGCAAGCAGGGAGCTAGAACGATTCGC
AGTTAATCCTGGCCTGTTAGAAACATCAGAAGGCTGTAGACAAATACTGGGACAGCTACAACCATCCCTT
CAGACAGGATCAGAAGAACTTAGATCATTATATAATACAGTAGCAACCCTCTATTGTGTGCATCAAAGGA
TAGAGATAAAAGACACCAAGGAAGCTTTAGACAAGATAGAGGAAGAGCAAAACAAAAGTAAGACCACCGC
ACAGCAAGCGGCCGCTGATCTTCAGACCTGGAGGAGGAGATATGAGGGACAATTGGAGAAGTGAATTATA
TAAATATAAAGTAGTAAAAATTGAACCATTAGGAGTAGCACCCACCAAGGCAAAGAGAAGAGTGGTGCAG
AGAGAAAAAAGAGCAGTGGGAATAGGAGCTTTGTTCCTTGGGTTCTTGGGAGCAGCAGGAAGCACTATGG
GCGCAGCGTCAATGACGCTGACGGTACAGGCCAGACAATTATTGTCTGGTATAGTGCAGCAGCAGAACAA
TTTGCTGAGGGCTATTGAGGCGCAACAGCATCTGTTGCAACTCACAGTCTGGGGCATCAAGCAGCTCCAG
GCAAGAATCCTGGCTGTGGAAAGATACCTAAAGGATCAACAGCTCCTGGGGATTTGGGGTTGCTCTGGAA
AACTCATTTGCACCACTGCTGTGCCTTGGAATGCTAGTTGGAGTAATAAATCTCTGGAACAGATTTGGAA
TCACACGACCTGGATGGAGTGGGACAGAGAAATTAACAATTACACAAGCTTAATACACTCCTTAATTGAA
GAATCGCAAAACCAGCAAGAAAAGAATGAACAAGAATTATTGGAATTAGATAAATGGGCAAGTTTGTGGA
ATTGGTTTAACATAACAAATTGGCTGTGGTATATAAAATTATTCATAATGATAGTAGGAGGCTTGGTAGG
TTTAAGAATAGTTTTTGCTGTACTTTCTATAGTGAATAGAGTTAGGCAGGGATATTCACCATTATCGTTT
CAGACCCACCTCCCAACCCCGAGGGGACCCGACAGGCCCGAAGGAATAGAAGAAGAAGGTGGAGAGAGAG
ACAGAGACAGATCCATTCGATTAGTGAACGGATCGGCACTGCGTGCGCCAATTCTGCAGACAAATGGCAG
TATTCATCCACAATTTTAAAAGAAAAGGGGGGATTGGGGGGTACAGTGCAGGGGAAAGAATAGTAGACAT
AATAGCAACAGACATACAAACTAAAGAATTACAAAAACAAATTACAAAAATTCAAAATTTTCGGGTTTAT
TACAGGGACAGCAGAGATCCAGTTTGGT
Features (pLannotate 1.2.2; 32 found; start..end, strand, type, name):
     20..290     +  protein_bind   tetracycline response element: contains seven copies of the tetracycline operator tetO tetracycline repressor TetR
    301..318     +  misc_feature   MCS (fragment): pUC18/19 multiple cloning site
    323..361     +  promoter       minimal CMV promoter: human cytomegalovirus (CMV) immediate early promoter
    473..1450    +  CDS            ZFP36: TTP_HUMAN - Also known as G0S24, NUP475 From Homo sapiens (Human).
   1460..1478    +  misc_feature   MCS (fragment): pBluescript multiple cloning site
   1478..2066    +  misc_feature   WPRE: woodchuck hepatitis virus posttranscriptional regulatory element
   2003..2584    +  CDS            nef (fragment): NEF_HV1H2 - Experimental evidence at protein level: Swiss-Prot protein existence level 1. Extracellular Nef protein targets CD4(+) T-lymphocytes for apoptosis by interacting with CXCR4 surface receptors. From Human immunodeficiency virus type 1 group M subtype B (isolate HXB2) (HIV-1).
   2591..2771    +  LTR            5' LTR (truncated): truncated 5' long terminal repeat (LTR) from HIV-1
   2803..3027    +  polyA_signal   bGH poly(A) signal: bovine growth hormone polyadenylation signal
   3031..3052    +  promoter       SV40 promoter (fragment): SV40 enhancer and early promoter
   3073..3501    +  rep_origin     f1 ori (sequence partly withheld): f1 bacteriophage origin of replication; arrow indicates direction of (+) strand synthesis
   3515..3844    +  promoter       SV40 promoter: SV40 enhancer and early promoter
   3892..3939    +  promoter       EM7 promoter: synthetic bacterial promoter&nbsp
   3958..4332    +  CDS            BleoR: antibiotic-binding protein; Sh ble from Streptoalloteichus hindustanus; confers resistance to bleomycin, phleomycin, and Zeocin™
   4342..4467    +  CDS            ble (fragment): BLE_KLEPN - Experimental evidence at protein level: Swiss-Prot protein existence level 1. Binding protein with a strong affinity to the bleomycin family of antibiotics. Binds to CL990; an antimitotic-antibiotic compound. From Klebsiella pneumoniae.
   4462..4583    +  polyA_signal   SV40 poly(A) signal: SV40 polyadenylation signal
   4656..4672    -  protein_bind   lac operator: The lac repressor binds to the lac operator to inhibit transcription in E. coli. This inhibition can be relieved by adding lactose or isopropyl-β-D-thiogalactopyranoside (IPTG). lac repressor encoded by lacI
   4680..4710    -  promoter       lac promoter: promoter for the E. coli lac operon
   4725..4746    -  protein_bind   CAP binding site: CAP binding activates transcription in the presence of cAMP. E. coli catabolite activator protein
   4759..4851    -  CDS            lacI (fragment): lac repressor; lacI; The lac repressor binds to the lac operator to inhibit transcription in E. coli. This inhibition can be relieved by adding lactose or isopropyl-β-D-thiogalactopyranoside (IPTG).
   5034..5622    -  rep_origin     ori: high-copy-number ColE1/pMB1/pBR322/pUC origin of replication
   5793..6653    -  CDS            AmpR: β-lactamase; bla; confers resistance to ampicillin, carbenicillin, and related antibiotics
   6654..6758    -  promoter       AmpR promoter: bla
   6817..6869    -  misc_feature   bom (fragment): basis of mobility region from pBR322
   7024..7403    +  enhancer       CMV enhancer: human cytomegalovirus immediate early enhancer
   7404..7603    +  promoter       CMV promoter: human cytomegalovirus (CMV) immediate early promoter
   7621..7801    +  LTR            5' LTR (truncated): truncated 5' long terminal repeat (LTR) from HIV-1
   7848..7973    +  misc_feature   HIV-1 Ψ: packaging signal of human immunodeficiency virus type 1
   7957..8320    +  CDS            HIV-1 gag (fragment): gag protein from human immunodeficiency virus 1; gag
   8466..8699    +  misc_feature   RRE: The Rev response element (RRE) of HIV-1 allows for Rev-dependent mRNA export from the nucleus to the cytoplasm.
   9076..9176    +  CDS            Rev (fragment): human immunodeficiency virus 1 (HIV-1) Rev protein; rev; enhances nuclear export of unspliced and incompletely spliced viral mRNAs
   9226..9343    +  misc_feature   cPPT/CTS: central polypurine tract and central termination sequence of HIV-1
