[The description below was written by a language model from this plasmid's Addgene catalogue record and pLannotate feature annotations shown in this document.]
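Description:
pFUW-TetO-ZFP36 is a lentiviral transfer plasmid built on the pFUW-TetO backbone for doxycycline-inducible expression of human ZFP36 (tristetraprolin, also known as TTP, TIS11 or G0S24) in mammalian cells. It is maintained in E. coli through a high-copy ColE1/pUC-type origin with ampicillin resistance. The backbone also carries an f1 origin and, outside the viral genome, an SV40/EM7-driven BleoR (Zeocin resistance) cassette with an SV40 poly(A) signal.

The viral genome is transcribed in packaging cells from a CMV enhancer/promoter fused to a truncated HIV-1 5' LTR. This is followed by the Ψ packaging signal with a gag fragment, the Rev response element for Rev-dependent nuclear export, and the cPPT/CTS element, which aids nuclear import of the reverse-transcribed genome. The expression cassette consists of a tetracycline response element with seven tetO copies placed upstream of a minimal CMV promoter, which is what the catalogue's "CMV" promoter entry corresponds to. This drives the ZFP36 coding sequence, cloned between XbaI and BstBI sites. A WPRE downstream enhances transcript stability and expression, and the genome ends in a truncated 3' LTR followed by a bGH poly(A) signal.

No tetracycline transactivator is annotated on the plasmid, so induction requires one such as rtTA to be supplied separately, and the integrated cassette carries no reporter or mammalian selection marker. The associated publication concerns transcription factor-based reprogramming of human somatic cells into cross-presenting dendritic cells. The record does not spell out the specific role of ZFP36 in that work.
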