Addgene plasmid #178438: pFUW-TetO-ZFP36
Purpose: doxycycline-inducible expression of Human ZFP36 in mammalian cells
Depositing lab: Filipe Pereira. Depositing organization: Center for Neuroscience and Cell Biology, University of Coimbra. Publication: Single-cell transcriptional profiling informs efficient reprogramming of human somatic cells to cross-presenting dendritic cells. Rosa FF, Pires CF, Kurochkin I, Halitzki E, Zahan T, Arh N, Zimmermannova O, Ferreira AG, Li H, Karlsson S, Scheding S, Pereira CF. Sci Immunol. 2022 Mar 4;7(69):eabg5539. doi: 10.1126/sciimmunol.abg5539. Epub 2022 Mar 4. PubMed 35245086.
Backbone
  Vector backbone: pFUW-TetO
  Vector type: Mammalian Expression, Lentiviral
Growth in bacteria
  Bacterial resistance: Ampicillin, 100 μg/mL
  Growth temperature: 37°C
  Growth strain: NEB Stable
  Copy number: High Copy
Gene/Insert
  Gene/Insert name: ZFP36
  Species: H. sapiens (human)
  Insert size (bp): 1017
  GenBank ID: BC018340.1
  Entrez Gene: ZFP36 (a.k.a. G0S24, GOS24, NUP475, RNF162A, TIS11, TTP, zfp-36)
  Promoter: CMV
  Cloning method: Restriction Enzyme; 5′ cloning site XbaI (unknown if destroyed); 3′ cloning site BstBI (unknown if destroyed)
  Sequencing primers: 5′ TCCACGCTGTTTTGACCTCC
Terms and licenses: Academic/Nonprofit Terms; Industry Terms: Not Available to Industry
How to cite: pFUW-TetO-ZFP36 was a gift from Filipe Pereira (Addgene plasmid # 178438 ; http://n2t.net/addgene:178438 ; RRID:Addgene_178438)
